>Addgene plasmid #84764 | pcDNA3.1 SCN2A T1420M IRES GFP | depositor partial sequence | sequence record 162478 | SCN2A
GGATCCATGGCTCAGTCCGTCCTGGTGCCCCCTGGCCCCGACAGCTTTAGGTTCTTCACTAGAGAGTCCC
TGGCAGCAATCGAGCAGCGAATCGCTGAAGAGAAGGCCAAGAGGCCAAAACAGGAGAGGAAGGACGAGGA
TGATGAGAACGGGCCCAAACCAAATTCCGACCTGGAAGCAGGAAAGAGTCTGCCATTCATCTATGGAGAC
ATCCCACCTGAGATGGTGTCAGTGCCACTGGAGGACCTGGACCCTTACTACATCAACAAAAAGACTTTTA
TTGTGCTGAACAAAGGCAAAGCAATTTCCCGCTTTTCTGCCACTCCTGCACTGTATATCCTGACCCCTTT
CAACCCCATCCGAAAGCTGGCAATCAAAATTCTGGTGCACAGTCTGTTTAATATGCTGATCATGTGCACA
ATCCTGACTAACTGCGTCTTTATGACAATGAGCAACCCCCCAGACTGGACCAAAAATGTCGAATATACCT
TCACTGGGATCTATACCTTTGAAAGTCTGATCAAGATCCTGGCTCGGGGATTTTGTCTGGAAGACTTTAC
ATTTCTGCGAGACCCCTGGAACTGGCTGGACTTCACCGTCATCACCTTTGCTTATGTCACCGAGTTCGTG
GATCTGGGGAACGTGAGCGCACTGCGCACATTTCGGGTCCTGAGGGCCCTGAAAACTATTTCCGTCATTC
CTGGACTGAAAACCATTGTCGGCGCCCTGATTCAGTCCGTGAAGAAGCTGAGCGATGTCATGATTCTGAC
CGTCTTTTGTCTGTCCGTGTTCGCACTGATTGGACTGCAACTGTTTATGGGGAATCTGAGGAATAAGTGC
CTGCAATGGCCACCTGATAACTCTTCATTCGAGATCAATATTACTTCATTTTTCAACAATTCTCTGGATG
GAAACGGCACAACTTTCAACAGGACCGTGAGTATTTTCAACTGGGATGAGTATATCGAGGATAAGTCCCA
CTTTTATTTCCTGGAAGGGCAGAATGATGCCCTGCTGTGCGGCAACAGCTCCGATGCCGGACAGTGCCCC
GAAGGCTATATTTGTGTGAAAGCCGGGCGGAACCCCAATTACGGATATACAAGTTTCGATACCTTTTCAT
GGGCCTTCCTGAGTCTGTTCAGGCTGATGACCCAGGACTTCTGGGAAAACCTGTACCAGCTGACTCTGAG
GGCAGCTGGGAAGACCTACATGATCTTCTTCGTGCTGGTCATTTTCCTGGGGTCCTTCTACCTGATTAAC
CTGATTCTGGCCGTCGTGGCAATGGCATACGAAGAGCAGAACCAGGCAACACTGGAGGAGGCAGAACAGA
AAGAAGCTGAGTTTCAGCAGATGCTGGAACAGCTGAAGAAGCAGCAGGAGGAGGCTCAGGCCGCAGCAGC
AGCAGCCTCCGCTGAAAGCAGAGATTTCTCAGGCGCTGGGGGCATCGGGGTGTTTTCCGAATCATCATCC
GTCGCCTCCAAACTGTCAAGCAAGTCCGAGAAGGAGCTGAAGAACCGCAGAAAGAAGAAGAAGCAGAAAG
AGCAGTCCGGGGAAGAAGAAAAGAACGATAGAGTCAGAAAATCAGAGTCTGAGGACAGTATCCGGCGGAA
GGGCTTCCGATTTTCCCTGGAAGGCTCACGGCTGACATACGAGAAAAGATTTTCCTCACCCCATCAGTCC
CTGCTGAGTATCCGAGGGTCTCTGTTCAGTCCCCGCCGAAACTCACGGGCCAGCCTGTTCAGCTTTAGAG
GGAGAGCCAAGGACATCGGGAGTGAGAACGACTTTGCAGACGACGAGCACTCTACCTTCGAGGATAATGA
TTCAAGGAGGGACAGCCTGTTCGTGCCCCATCGACATGGCGAGAGGAGACACTCAAACGTGTCACAGGCA
TCACGGGCTTCCCGCGTCCTGCCTATTCTGCCTATGAACGGGAAGATGCATTCCGCAGTGGACTGTAATG
GCGTGGTCAGCCTGGTGGGGGGACCTAGTACTCTGACTTCAGCCGGGCAGCTGCTGCCCGAGGGCACAAC
CACCGAGACTGAAATTCGCAAACGAAGGTCCAGTTCCTATCACGTGTCTATGGATCTGCTGGAAGATCCA
ACATCCAGGCAGCGGGCCATGTCCATCGCTTCAATTCTGACAAATACTATGGAAGAGCTGGAGGAAAGCA
GACAGAAATGCCCCCCATGCTGGTATAAATTCGCAAATATGTGCCTGATTTGGGACTGTTGTAAGCCCTG
GCTGAAAGTGAAACATCTGGTCAACCTGGTGGTAATGGACCCTTTTGTGGACCTGGCAATTACTATTTGT
ATCGTCCTGAACACCCTGTTCATGGCTATGGAACATTACCCCATGACCGAGCAGTTCTCAAGCGTCCTGT
CAGTCGGCAATCTGGTGTTTACAGGCATTTTCACTGCCGAAATGTTCCTGAAGATTATTGCAATGGACCC
CTATTACTATTTTCAGGAAGGGTGGAACATTTTCGATGGCTTCATTGTCAGTCTGAGCCTGATGGAGCTG
GGCCTGGCCAACGTGGAAGGGCTGTCAGTGCTGAGGAGTTTCAGGCTGCTGAGGGTCTTCAAGCTGGCAA
AAAGCTGGCCAACCCTGAATATGCTGATTAAGATCATCGGAAACAGCGTCGGGGCCCTGGGGAACCTGAC
ACTGGTGCTGGCAATCATTGTATTTATCTTCGCAGTCGTGGGGATGCAGCTGTTTGGGAAAAGTTACAAG
GAGTGCGTGTGCAAAATCTCAAATGATTGTGAACTGCCCCGCTGGCACATGCATGACTTTTTCCACAGCT
TTCTGATCGTGTTTCGGGTGCTGTGCGGCGAATGGATCGAGACAATGTGGGACTGTATGGAGGTGGCCGG
CCAGACAATGTGCCTGACTGTCTTTATGATGGTCATGGTCATCGGAAACCTGGTCGTGCTGAACCTGTTC
CTGGCACTGCTGCTGTCCAGCTTTTCTTCAGACAATCTGGCAGCCACTGATGACGATAATGAGATGAACA
ACCTGCAAATTGCCGTGGGAAGAATGCAGAAAGGCATTGACTTCGTGAAACGCAAAATTAGAGAATTTAT
TCAGAAGGCCTTCGTCAGAAAGCAGAAGGCCCTGGACGAGATTAAGCCACTGGAAGACCTGAATAACAAA
AAAGACTCATGTATTAGCAACCATACCACTATCGAGATCGGAAAAGACCTGAACTATCTGAAAGACGGAA
ATGGAACCACTTCTGGAATTGGGTCCAGCGTCGAGAAGTACGTGGTCGATGAGTCTGACTACATGAGCTT
CATTAATAATCCCTCACTGACAGTCACAGTGCCCATCGCAGTGGGCGAGAGTGACTTTGAAAACCTGAAC
ACCGAAGAGTTCTCTAGCGAGTCTGACATGGAAGAGTCAAAGGAGAAACTGAACGCAACCAGCAGTAGTG
AAGGAAGCACAGTGGACATTGGAGCCCCAGCTGAAGGCGAGCAGCCCGAGGTCGAGCCCGAAGAATCACT
GGAGCCAGAGGCATGTTTTACCGAAGACTGCGTGAGAAAGTTCAAGTGTTGTCAGATTTCAATCGAAGAA
GGAAAAGGAAAGCTGTGGTGGAATCTGAGAAAGACTTGCTACAAAATCGTGGAGCACAATTGGTTCGAGA
CATTCATCGTGTTCATGATTCTGCTGTCCAGTGGCGCACTGGCATTTGAGGACATTTATATTGAGCAGAG
AAAAACAATCAAAACCATGCTGGAATATGCTGACAAGGTCTTCACCTACATTTTCATCCTGGAGATGCTG
CTGAAATGGGTCGCCTACGGATTCCAGGTCTACTTTACAAATGCATGGTGCTGGCTGGACTTTCTGATTG
TGGATGTATCCCTGGTGTCACTGACTGCCAACGCCCTGGGCTACTCAGAGCTGGGAGCCATCAAATCTCT
GCGGACACTGCGGGCTCTGCGCCCCCTGAGGGCCCTGAGCAGGTTCGAGGGCATGCGAGTGGTGGTGAAT
GCACTGCTGGGGGCTATTCCATCAATTATGAATGTCCTGCTGGTCTGCCTGATTTTCTGGCTGATCTTTA
GTATCATGGGGGTGAATCTGTTTGCTGGAAAATTCTATCATTGCATCAATTATACTACCGGAGAAATGTT
TGATGTGAGCGTCGTGAACAATTACTCAGAGTGTAAAGCCCTGATCGAAAGCAACCAGACAGCCAGGTGG
AAAAACGTCAAAGTGAACTTTGATAACGTCGGGCTGGGGTATCTGTCACTGCTGCAAGTCGCTATGTTCA
AGGGGTGGATGGACATCATGTATGCCGCAGTGGATTCCAGGAATGTGGAACTGCAACCTAAGTACGAAGA
CAATCTGTATATGTACCTGTATTTTGTGATCTTCATTATCTTTGGCTCTTTCTTCACTCTGAATCTGTTT
ATTGGGGTCATCATCGACAACTTTAATCAGCAGAAAAAGAAATTCGGGGGGCAGGACATCTTCATGACAG
AGGAACAGAAGAAATATTACAATGCCATGAAAAAACTGGGCTCAAAGAAACCACAGAAACCCATCCCAAG
ACCAGCTAACAAATTCCAGGGGATGGTGTTCGATTTCGTGACTAAGCAGGTGTTCGACATTTCAATCATG
ATTCTGATTTGTCTGAACATGGTCACTATGATGGTCGAGACAGACGACCAGTCCCAGGAGATGACAAACA
TTCTGTATTGGATCAACCTGGTGTTCATCGTGCTGTTTACCGGCGAGTGCGTGCTGAAACTGATTAGCCT
GCGGTATTACTACTTCACAATTGGCTGGAATATCTTCGATTTTGTGGTCGTGATTCTGTCTATTGTCGGC
ATGTTCCTGGCAGAACTGATTGAAAAGTATTTCGTCTCCCCTACTCTGTTTCGGGTAATTCGGCTGGCTC
GAATCGGAAGGATTCTGCGACTGATCAAAGGAGCTAAGGGCATCCGAACCCTGCTGTTTGCTCTGATGAT
GTCACTGCCTGCCCTGTTCAATATCGGGCTGCTGCTGTTCCTGGTCATGTTTATCTACGCTATTTTTGGG
ATGTCCAACTTCGCATACGTGAAGCGCGAAGTCGGCATCGACGACATGTTTAATTTCGAGACCTTTGGCA
ATAGCATGATCTGCCTGTTTCAGATTACAACTAGCGCAGGGTGGGACGGCCTGCTGGCTCCTATTCTGAA
CTCCGGACCTCCAGATTGTGACCCAGATAAAGACCACCCTGGCTCATCAGTGAAGGGCGATTGCGGGAAT
CCCAGTGTCGGGATTTTCTTTTTCGTGAGTTACATTATTATTAGTTTTCTGGTCGTGGTCAACATGTATA
TCGCAGTCATCCTGGAGAATTTCTCAGTCGCTACAGAGGAGTCAGCAGAGCCTCTGTCTGAAGATGACTT
CGAAATGTTTTACGAGGTCTGGGAAAAGTTCGACCCTGACGCAACTCAGTTCATTGAATTTGCAAAGCTG
TCTGACTTCGCAGATGCCCTGGACCCCCCCCTGCTGATTGCCAAACCCAATAAGGTGCAGCTGATTGCTA
TGGATCTGCCTATGGTGTCAGGAGACAGAATCCATTGTCTGGATATTCTGTTCGCCTTCACAAAAAGAGT
GCTGGGGGAGTCCGGGGAAATGGATGCACTGAGGATTCAGATGGAGGAGCGGTTCATGGCTAGTAACCCT
AGCAAAGTGTCCTATGAGCCCATTACAACAACACTGAAAAGGAAGCAGGAAGAAGTCTCTGCAATCATCA
TTCAGCGGGCATACAGGAGATACCTGCTGAAGCAGAAAGTCAAGAAAGTGTCATCAATCTACAAGAAGGA
TAAAGGGAAAGAATGCGATGGGACCCCCATCAAGGAGGATACACTGATCGATAAGCTGAACGAAAACTCA
ACACCCGAGAAAACAGACATGACTCCAAGCACAACTAGCCCACCATCCTATGATTCCGTGACTAAGCCAG
AAAAAGAAAAATTTGAAAAAGACAAGTCAGAAAAAGAAGATAAGGGGAAAGACATCAGGGAGAGTAAAAA
AGCGGCCGC
