>Addgene plasmid #84764 | pcDNA3.1 SCN2A T1420M IRES GFP | addgene partial sequence | sequence record 174462 | Addgene Partial NGS Result
TCCGCTTCCTCKCTCACTGACTCGCTGCGCTCGGTCGTTCGGCTGCGGCGAGCGGTATCAGCTCACTCAA
AGGCGGTAATACGGTTATCCACAGAATCAGGGGATAACGCAGGAAAGAACATGTGAGCAAAAGGCCAGCA
AAAGGCCAGGAACCGTAAAAAGGCCGCGTTGCTGGCGTTTTTCCATAGGCTCCGCCCCCCTGACGAGCAT
CACAAAAATCGACGCTCAAGTCAGAGGTGGCGAAACCCGACAGGACTATAAAGATACCAGGCGTTTCCCC
CTGGAAGCTCCCTCGTGCGCTCTCCTGTTCCGACCCTGCCGCTTACCGGATACCTGTCCGCCTTTCTCCC
TTCGGGAAGCGTGGCGCTTTCTCATAGCTCACGCTGTAGGTATCTCAGTTCGGTGTAGGTCGTTCGCTCC
AAGCTGGGCTGTGTGCACGAACCCCCCGTTCAGCCCGACCGCTGCGCCTTATCCGGTAACTATCGTCTTG
AGTCCAACCCGGTAAGACACGACTTATCGCCACTGGCAGCAGCCACTGGTAACAGGATTAGCAGAGCGAG
GTATGTAGGCGGTGCTACAGAGTTCTTGAAGTGGTGGCCTAACTACGGCTACACTAGAAGAACAGTATTT
GGTATCTGCGCTCTGCTGAAGCCAGTTACCTTCGGAAAAAGAGTTGGTAGCTCTTGATCCGGCAAACAAA
CCACCGCTGGTAGCGGTGGTTTTTTTGTTTGCAAGCAGCAGATTACGCGCAGAAAAAAAGGATCTCAAGA
AGATCCTTTGATCTTTTCTACGGGGTCTGACGCTCAGTGGAACGAAAACTCACGTTAAGGGATTTTGGTC
ATGAGATTATCAAAAAGGATCTTCACCTAGATCCTTTTAAATTAAAAATGAAGTTTTAAATCAATCTAAA
GTATATATGAGTAAACTTGGTCTGACAGTTACCAATGCTTAATCAGTGAGGCACCTATCTCAGCGATCTG
TCTATTTCGTTCATCCATAGTTGCCTGACTCCCCGTCGTGTAGATAACTACGATACGGGAGGGCTTACCA
TCTGGCCCCAGTGCTGCAATGATACCGCGAGACCCACGCTCACCGGCTCCAGATTTATCAGCAATAAACC
AGCCAGCCGGAAGGGCCGAGCGCAGAAGTGGTCCTGCAACTTTATCCGCCTCCATCCAGTCTATTAATTG
TTGCCGGGAAGCTAGAGTAAGTAGTTCGCCAGTTAATAGTTTGCGCAACGTTGTTGCCATTGCTACAGGC
ATCGTGGTGTCACGCTCGTCGTTTGGTATGGCTTCATTCAGCTCCGGTTCCCAACGATCAAGGCGAGTTA
CATGATCCCCCATGTTGTGCAAAAAAGCGGTTAGCTCCTTCGGTCCTCCGATCGTTGTCAGAAGTAAGTT
GGCCGCAGTGTTATCACTCATGGTTATGGCAGCACTGCATAATTCTCTTACTGTCATGCCATCCGTAAGA
TGCTTTTCTGTGACTGGTGAGTACTCAACCAAGTCATTCTGAGAATAGTGTATGCGGCGACCGAGTTGCT
CTTGCCCGGCGTCAATACGGGATAATACCGCGCCACATAGCAGAACTTTAAAAGTGCTCATCATTGGAAA
ACGTTCTTCGGGGCGAAAACTCTCAAGGATCTTACCGCTGTTGAGATCCAGTTCGATGTAACCCACTCGT
GCACCCAACTGATCTTCAGCATCTTTTACTTTCACCAGCGTTTCTGGGTGAGCAAAAACAGGAAGGCAAA
ATGCCGCAAAAAAGGGAATAAGGGCGACACGGAAATGTTGAATACTCATACTCTTCCTTTTTCAATATTA
TTGAAGCATTTATCAGGGTTATTGTCTCATGAGCGGATACATATTTGAATGTATTTAGAAAAATAAACAA
ATAGGGGTTCCGCGCACATTTCCCCGAAAAGTGCCACCTGACGTCGACGGATCGGGAGATCTCCCGATCC
CCTATGGTGCACTCTCAGTACAATCTGCTCTGATGCCGCATAGTTAAGCCAGTATCTGCTCCCTGCTTGT
GTGTTGGAGGTCGCTGAGTAGTGCGCGAGCAAAATTTAAGCTACAACAAGGCAAGGCTTGACCGACAATT
GCATGAAGAATCTGCTTAGGGTTAGGCGTTTTGCGCTGCTTCGCGATGTACGGGCCAGATATACGCGTTG
ACATTGATTATTGACTAGTTATTAATAGTAATCAATTACGGGGTCATTAGTTCATAGCCCATATATGGAG
TTCCGCGTTACATAACTTACGGTAAATGGCCCGCCTGGCTGACCGCCCAACGACCCCCGCCCATTGACGT
CAATAATGACGTATGTTCCCATAGTAACGCCAATAGGGACTTTCCATTGACGTCAATGGGTGGAGTATTT
ACGGTAAACTGCCCACTTGGCAGTACATCAAGTGTATCATATGCCAAGTACGCCCCCTATTGACGTCAAT
GACGGTAAATGGCCCGCCTGGCATTATGCCCAGTACATGACCTTATGGGACTTTCCTACTTGGCAGTACA
TCTACGTATTAGTCATCGCTATTACCATGGTGATGCGGTTTTGGCAGTACATCAATGGGCGTGGATAGCG
GTTTGACTCACGGGGATTTCCAAGTCTCCACCCCATTGACGTCAATGGGAGTTTGTTTTGGCACCAAAAT
CAACGGGACTTTCCAAAATGTCGTAACAACTCCGCCCCATTGACGCAAATGGGCGGTAGGCGTGTACGGT
GGGAGGTCTATATAAGCAGAGCTCTCTGGCTAACTAGAGAACCCACTGCTTACTGGCTTATCGAAATTAA
TACGACTCACTATAGGGAGACCCAAGCTTGGTACCGAGCTCGGATCCATGGCTCAGTCCGTCCTGGTGCC
CCCTGGCCCCGACAGCTTTAGGTTCTTCACTAGAGAGTCCCTGGCAGCAATCGAGCAGCGAATCGCTGAA
GAGAAGGCCAAGAGGCCAAAACAGGAGAGGAAGGACGAGGATGATGAGAACGGGCCCAAACCAAATTCCG
ACCTGGAAGCAGGAAAGAGTCTGCCATTCATCTATGGAGACATCCCACCTGAGATGGTGTCAGTGCCACT
GGAGGACCTGGACCCTTACTACATCAACAAAAAGACTTTTATTGTGCTGAACAAAGGCAAAGCAATTTCC
CGCTTTTCTGCCACTCCTGCACTGTATATCCTGACCCCTTTCAACCCCATCCGAAAGCTGGCAATCAAAA
TTCTGGTGCACAGTCTGTTTAATATGCTGATCATGTGCACAATCCTGACTAACTGCGTCTTTATGACAAT
GAGCAACCCCCCAGACTGGACCAAAAATGTCGAATATACCTTCACTGGGATCTATACCTTTGAAAGTCTG
ATCAAGATCCTGGCTCGGGGATTTTGTCTGGAAGACTTTACATTTCTGCGAGACCCCTGGAACTGGCTGG
ACTTCACCGTCATCACCTTTGCTTATGTCACCGAGTTCGTGGATCTGGGGAACGTGAGCGCACTGCGCAC
ATTTCGGGTCCTGAGGGCCCTGAAAACTATTTCCGTCATTCCTGGACTGAAAACCATTGTCGGCGCCCTG
ATTCAGTCCGTGAAGAAGCTGAGCGATGTCATGATTCTGACCGTCTTTTGTCTGTCCGTGTTCGCACTGA
TTGGACTGCAACTGTTTATGGGGAATCTGAGGAATAAGTGCCTGCAATGGCCACCTGATAACTCTTCATT
CGAGATCAATATTACTTCATTTTTCAACAATTCTCTGGATGGAAACGGCACAACTTTCAACAGGACCGTG
AGTATTTTCAACTGGGATGAGTATATCGAGGATAAGTCCCACTTTTATTTCCTGGAAGGGCAGAATGATG
CCCTGCTGTGCGGCAACAGCTCCGATGCCGGACAGTGCCCCGAAGGCTATATTTGTGTGAAAGCCGGGCG
GAACCCCAATTACGGATATACAAGTTTCGATACCTTTTCATGGGCCTTCCTGAGTCTGTTCAGGCTGATG
ACCCAGGACTTCTGGGAAAACCTGTACCAGCTGACTCTGAGGGCAGCTGGGAAGACCTACATGATCTTCT
TCGTGCTGGTCATTTTCCTGGGGTCCTTCTACCTGATTAACCTGATTCTGGCCGTCGTGGCAATGGCATA
CGAAGAGCAGAACCAGGCAACACTGGAGGAGGCAGAACAGAAAGAAGCTGAGTTTCAGCAGATGCTGGAA
CAGCTGAAGAAGCAGCAGGAGGAGGCTCAGGCCGCAGCAGCAGCAGCCTCCGCTGAAAGCAGAGATTTCT
CAGGCGCTGGGGGCATCGGGGTGTTTTCCGAATCATCATCCGTCGCCTCCAAACTGTCAAGCAAGTCCGA
GAAGGAGCTGAAGAACCGCAGAAAGAAGAAGAAGCAGAAAGAGCAGTCCGGGGAAGAAGAAAAGAACGAT
AGAGTCAGAAAATCAGAGTCTGAGGACAGTATCCGGCGGAAGGGCTTCCGATTTTCCCTGGAAGGCTCAC
GGCTGACATACGAGAAAAGATTTTCCTCACCCCATCAGTCCCTGCTGAGTATCCGAGGGTCTCTGTTCAG
TCCCCGCCGAAACTCACGGGCCAGCCTGTTCAGCTTTAGAGGGAGAGCCAAGGACATCGGGAGTGAGAAC
GACTTTGCAGACGACGAGCACTCTACCTTCGAGGATAATGATTCAAGGAGGGACAGCCTGTTCGTGCCCC
ATCGACATGGCGAGAGGAGACACTCAAACGTGTCACAGGCATCACGGGCTTCCCGCGTCCTGCCTATTCT
GCCTATGAACGGGAAGATGCATTCCGCAGTGGACTGTAATGGCGTGGTCAGCCTGGTGGGGGGACCTAGT
ACTCTGACTTCAGCCGGGCAGCTGCTGCCCGAGGGCACAACCACCGAGACTGAAATTCGCAAACGAAGGT
CCAGTTCCTATCACGTGTCTATGGATCTGCTGGAAGATCCAACATCCAGGCAGCGGGCCATGTCCATCGC
TTCAATTCTGACAAATACTATGGAAGAGCTGGAGGAAAGCAGACAGAAATGCCCCCCATGCTGGTATAAA
TTCGCAAATATGTGCCTGATTTGGGACTGTTGTAAGCCCTGGCTGAAAGTGAAACATCTGGTCAACCTGG
TGGTAATGGACCCTTTTGTGGACCTGGCAATTACTATTTGTATCGTCCTGAACACCCTGTTCATGGCTAT
GGAACATTACCCCATGACCGAGCAGTTCTCAAGCGTCCTGTCAGTCGGCAATCTGGTGTTTACAGGCATT
TTCACTGCCGAAATGTTCCTGAAGATTATTGCAATGGACCCCTATTACTATTTTCAGGAAGGGTGGAACA
TTTTCGATGGCTTCATTGTCAGTCTGAGCCTGATGGAGCTGGGCCTGGCCAACGTGGAAGGGCTGTCAGT
GCTGAGGAGTTTCAGGCTGCTGAGGGTCTTCAAGCTGGCAAAAAGCTGGCCAACCCTGAATATGCTGATT
AAGATCATCGGAAACAGCGTCGGGGCCCTGGGGAACCTGACACTGGTGCTGGCAATCATTGTATTTATCT
TCGCAGTCGTGGGGATGCAGCTGTTTGGGAAAAGTTACAAGGAGTGCGTGTGCAAAATCTCAAATGATTG
TGAACTGCCCCGCTGGCACATGCATGACTTTTTCCACAGCTTTCTGATCGTGTTTCGGGTGCTGTGCGGC
GAATGGATCGAGACAATGTGGGACTGTATGGAGGTGGCCGGCCAGACAATGTGCCTGACTGTCTTTATGA
TGGTCATGGTCATCGGAAACCTGGTCGTGCTGAACCTGTTCCTGGCACTGCTGCTGTCCAGCTTTTCTTC
AGACAATCTGGCAGCCACTGATGACGATAATGAGATGAACAACCTGCAAATTGCCGTGGGAAGAATGCAG
AAAGGCATTGACTTCGTGAAACGCAAAATTAGAGAATTTATTCAGAAGGCCTTCGTCAGAAAGCAGAAGG
CCCTGGACGAGATTAAGCCACTGGAAGACCTGAATAACAAAAAAGACTCATGTATTAGCAACCATACCAC
TATCGAGATCGGAAAAGACCTGAACTATCTGAAAGACGGAAATGGAACCACTTCTGGAATTGGGTCCAGC
GTCGAGAAGTACGTGGTCGATGAGTCTGACTACATGAGCTTCATTAATAATCCCTCACTGACAGTCACAG
TGCCCATCGCAGTGGGCGAGAGTGACTTTGAAAACCTGAACACCGAAGAGTTCTCTAGCGAGTCTGACAT
GGAAGAGTCAAAGGAGAAACTGAACGCAACCAGCAGTAGTGAAGGAAGCACAGTGGACATTGGAGCCCCA
GCTGAAGGCGAGCAGCCCGAGGTCGAGCCCGAAGAATCACTGGAGCCAGAGGCATGTTTTACCGAAGACT
GCGTGAGAAAGTTCAAGTGTTGTCAGATTTCAATCGAAGAAGGAAAAGGAAAGCTGTGGTGGAATCTGAG
AAAGACTTGCTACAAAATCGTGGAGCACAATTGGTTCGAGACATTCATCGTGTTCATGATTCTGCTGTCC
AGTGGCGCACTGGCATTTGAGGACATTTATATTGAGCAGAGAAAAACAATCAAAACCATGCTGGAATATG
CTGACAAGGTCTTCACCTACATTTTCATCCTGGAGATGCTGCTGAAATGGGTCGCCTACGGATTCCAGGT
CTACTTTACAAATGCATGGTGCTGGCTGGACTTTCTGATTGTGGATGTATCCCTGGTGTCACTGACTGCC
AACGCCCTGGGCTACTCAGAGCTGGGAGCCATCAAATCTCTGCGGACACTGCGGGCTCTGCGCCCCCTGA
GGGCCCTGAGCAGGTTCGAGGGCATGCGAGTGGTGGTGAATGCACTGCTGGGGGCTATTCCATCAATTAT
GAATGTCCTGCTGGTCTGCCTGATTTTCTGGCTGATCTTTAGTATCATGGGGGTGAATCTGTTTGCTGGA
AAATTCTATCATTGCATCAATTATACTACCGGAGAAATGTTTGATGTGAGCGTCGTGAACAATTACTCAG
AGTGTAAAGCCCTGATCGAAAGCAACCAGACAGCCAGGTGGAAAAACGTCAAAGTGAACTTTGATAACGT
CGGGCTGGGGTATCTGTCACTGCTGCAAGTCGCTATGTTCAAGGGGTGGATGGACATCATGTATGCCGCA
GTGGATTCCAGGAATGTGGAACTGCAACCTAAGTACGAAGACAATCTGTATATGTACCTGTATTTTGTGA
TCTTCATTATCTTTGGCTCTTTCTTCACTCTGAATCTGTTTATTGGGGTCATCATCGACAACTTTAATCA
GCAGAAAAAGAAATTCGGGGGGCAGGACATCTTCATGACAGAGGAACAGAAGAAATATTACAATGCCATG
AAAAAACTGGGCTCAAAGAAACCACAGAAACCCATCCCAAGACCAGCTAACAAATTCCAGGGGATGGTGT
TCGATTTCGTGACTAAGCAGGTGTTCGACATTTCAATCATGATTCTGATTTGTCTGAACATGGTCACTAT
GATGGTCGAGACAGACGACCAGTCCCAGGAGATGACAAACATTCTGTATTGGATCAACCTGGTGTTCATC
GTGCTGTTTACCGGCGAGTGCGTGCTGAAACTGATTAGCCTGCGGTATTACTACTTCACAATTGGCTGGA
ATATCTTCGATTTTGTGGTCGTGATTCTGTCTATTGTCGGCATGTTCCTGGCAGAACTGATTGAAAAGTA
TTTCGTCTCCCCTACTCTGTTTCGGGTAATTCGGCTGGCTCGAATCGGAAGGATTCTGCGACTGATCAAA
GGAGCTAAGGGCATCCGAACCCTGCTGTTTGCTCTGATGATGTCACTGCCTGCCCTGTTCAATATCGGGC
TGCTGCTGTTCCTGGTCATGTTTATCTACGCTATTTTTGGGATGTCCAACTTCGCATACGTGAAGCGCGA
AGTCGGCATCGACGACATGTTTAATTTCGAGACCTTTGGCAATAGCATGATCTGCCTGTTTCAGATTACA
ACTAGCGCAGGGTGGGACGGCCTGCTGGCTCCTATTCTGAACTCCGGACCTCCAGATTGTGACCCAGATA
AAGACCACCCTGGCTCATCAGTGAAGGGCGATTGCGGGAATCCCAGTGTCGGGATTTTCTTTTTCGTGAG
TTACATTATTATTAGTTTTCTGGTCGTGGTCAACATGTATATCGCAGTCATCCTGGAGAATTTCTCAGTC
GCTACAGAGGAGTCAGCAGAGCCTCTGTCTGAAGATGACTTCGAAATGTTTTACGAGGTCTGGGAAAAGT
TCGACCCTGACGCAACTCAGTTCATTGAATTTGCAAAGCTGTCTGACTTCGCAGATGCCCTGGACCCCCC
CCTGCTGATTGCCAAACCCAATAAGGTGCAGCTGATTGCTATGGATCTGCCTATGGTGTCAGGAGACAGA
ATCCATTGTCTGGATATTCTGTTCGCCTTCACAAAAAGAGTGCTGGGGGAGTCCGGGGAAATGGATGCAC
TGAGGATTCAGATGGAGGAGCGGTTCATGGCTAGTAACCCTAGCAAAGTGTCCTATGAGCCCATTACAAC
AACACTGAAAAGGAAGCAGGAAGAAGTCTCTGCAATCATCATTCAGCGGGCATACAGGAGATACCTGCTG
AAGCAGAAAGTCAAGAAAGTGTCATCAATCTACAAGAAGGATAAAGGGAAAGAATGCGATGGGACCCCCA
TCAAGGAGGATACACTGATCGATAAGCTGAACGAAAACTCAACACCCGAGAAAACAGACATGACTCCAAG
CACAACTAGCCCACCATCCTATGATTCCGTGACTAAGCCAGAAAAAGAAAAATTTGAAAAAGACAAGTCA
GAAAAAGAAGATAAGGGGAAAGACATCAGGGAGAGTAAAAAAGCGGCCGCTCGAGGTTAACG
