>Addgene plasmid #84764 | pcDNA3.1 SCN2A T1420M IRES GFP | addgene partial sequence | sequence record 174465 | Addgene Partial NGS Result
GAACTGAGATACCTACAGCGTGAGCTATGAGAAAGCGCCACGCTTCCCGAAGGGAGAAAGGCGGACAGGT
ATCCGGTAAGCGGCAGGGTCGGAACAGGAGAGCGCACGAGGGAGCTTCCAGGGGGAAACGCCTGGTATCT
TTATAGTCCTGTCGGGTTTCGCCACCTCTGACTTGAGCGTCGATTTTTGTGATGCTCGTCAGGGGGGCGG
AGCCTATGGAAAAACGCCAGCAACGCGGCCTTTTTACGGTTCCTGGCCTTTTGCTGGCCTTTTGCTCACA
TGTTCTTTCCTGCGTTATCCCCTGATTCTGTGGATAACCGTATTACCGCCTTTGAGTGAGCTGATACCGC
TCGCCGCAGCCGAACGACCGAGCGCAGCGAGTCAGTGAGCGAGGAAGCGGAAGAGCGCCCAATACGCAAA
CCGCCTCTCCCCGCGCGTTGGCCGATTCATTAATGCAGCTGGCACGACAGGTTTCCCGACTGGAAAGCGG
GCAGTGAGCGCAACGCAATTAATGTGAGTTAGCTCACTCATTAGGCACCCCAGGCTTTACACTTTATGCT
TCCGGCTCGTATGTTGTGTGGAATTGTGAGCGGATAACAATTTCACACAGGAAACAGCTATGACCATGAT
TACGCCAAGCTCTAGCTAGAGGTCGACGGTATACAGACATGATAAGATACATTGATGAGTTTGGACAAAC
CACAACTAGAATGCAGTGAAAAAAATGCTTTATTTGTGAAATTTGTGATGCTATTGCTTTATTTGTAACC
ATTATAAGCTGCAATAAACAAGTTGGGGTGGGCGAAGAACTCCAGCATGAGATCCCCGCGCTGGAGGATC
ATCCAGCCGGCGTCCCGGAAAACGATTCCGAAGCCCAACCTTTCATAGAAGGCGGCGGTGGAATCGAAAT
CTCGTGATGGCAGGTTGGGCGTCGCTTGGTCGGTCATTTCGAACCCCAGAGTCCCGCTCAGAAGAACTCG
TCAAGAAGGCGATAGAAGGCGATGCGCTGCGAATCGGGAGCGGCGATACCGTAAAGCACGAGGAAGCGGT
CAGCCCATTCGCCGCCAAGCTCTTCAGCAATATCACGGGTAGCCAACGCTATGTCCTGATAGCGGTCCGC
CACACCCAGCCGGCCACAGTCGATGAATCCAGAAAAGCGGCCATTTTCCACCATGATATTCGGCAAGCAG
GCATCGCCATGGGTCACGACGAGATCCTCGCCGTCGGGCATGCGCGCCTTGAGCCTGGCGAACAGTTCGG
CTGGCGCGAGCCCCTGATGCTCTTCGTCCAGATCATCCTGATCGACAAGACCGGCTTCCATCCGAGTACG
TGCTCGCTCGATGCGATGTTTCGCTTGGTGGTCGAATGGGCAGGTAGCCGGATCAAGCGTATGCAGCCGC
CGCATTGCATCAGCCATGATGGATACTTTCTCGGCAGGAGCAAGGTGAGATGACAGGAGATCCTGCCCCG
GCACTTCGCCCAATAGCAGCCAGTCCCTTCCCGCTTCAGTGACAACGTCGAGCACAGCTGCGCAAGGAAC
GCCCGTCGTGGCCAGCCACGATAGCCGCGCTGCCTCGTCCTGCAGTTCATTCAGGGCACCGGACAGGTCG
GTCTTGACAAAAAGAACCGGGCGCCCCTGCGCTGACAGCCGGAACACGGCGGCATCAGAGCAGCCGATTG
TCTGTTGTGCCCAGTCATAGCCGAATAGCCTCTCCACCCAAGCGGCCGGAGAACCTGCGTGCAATCCATC
TTGTTCAATCATGCGAAACGATCCTCATCCTGTCTCTTGATCAGATCCGAAAATGGATATACAAGCTCCC
GGGAGCTTTTTGCAAAAGCCTAGGCCTCCAAAAAAGCCTCCTCACTACTTCTGGAATAGCTCAGAGGCAG
AGGCGGCCTCGGCCTCTGCATAAATAAAAAAAATTAGTCAGCCATGGGGCGGAGAATGGGCGGAACTGGG
CGGAGTTAGGGGCGGGATGGGCGGAGTTAGGGGCGGGACTATGGTTGCTGACTAATTGAGATGCATGCTT
TGCATACTTCTGCCTGCTGGGGAGCCTGGGGACTTTCCACACCTGGTTGCTGACTAATTGAGATGCATGC
TTTGCATACTTCTGCCTGCTGGGGAGCCTGGGGACTTTCCACACCCTAACTGACACACATTCCACAGAAT
TAATTCGCGTTAAATTTTTGTTAAATCAGCTCATTTTTTAACCAATAGGCCGAAATCGGCAAAATCCCTT
ATAAATCAAAAGAATAGACCGAGATAGGGT
[37 nt withheld, positions 2271-2307]
AAAGAACGTGGACTCCAACGTCAAAGG
[49 nt withheld, positions 2335-2383]
T
[91 nt withheld, positions 2385-2475]
G
[124 nt withheld, positions 2477-2600]
GGGGATACCCCCTAGAGCCCCAGCTGGTTCTTTCCGCCTCAGAAGCCATAGAGCCCACCGCATCCCCAGC
ATGCCTGCTATTGTCTTCCCAATCCTCCCCCTTGCTGTCCTGCCCCACCCCACCCCCCAGAATAGAATGA
CACCTACTCAGACAATGCGATGCAATTTCCTCATTTTATTAGGAAAGGACAGTGGGAGTGGCACCTTCCA
GGGTCAAGGAAGGCACGGGGGAGGGGCAAACAACAGATGGCTGGCAACTAGAAGGCACAGTCGAGGCTGA
TCAGCGGGTTTAAACGGGCCCTCTAGACTCGACTCTAGAAAGTGTCTCATGCCGGAGGCCATTAAAGACA
GGCCTTACTGGCTGAATAGAAGCGGTGATAATTCTTAATTAATTCATTACTTGTACAGCTCGTCCATGCC
GAGAGTGATCCCGGCGGCGGTCACGAACTCCAGCAGGACCATGTGATCGCGCTTCTCGTTGGGGTCTTTG
CTCAGGGCGGACTGGGTGCTCAGGTAGTGGTTGTCGGGCAGCAGCACGGGGCCGTCGCCGATGGGGGTGT
TCTGCTGGTAGTGGTCGGCGAGCTGCACGCTGCCGTCCTCGATGTTGTGGCGGATCTTGAAGTTCGCCTT
GATGCCGTTCTTCTGCTTGTCGGCCATGATATAGACGTTGTGGCTGTTGTAGTTGTACTCCAGCTTGTGC
CCCAGGATGTTGCCGTCCTCCTTGAAGTCGATGCCCTTCAGCTCGATGCGGTTCACCAGGGTGTCGCCCT
CGAACTTCACCTCGGCGCGGGTCTTGTAGTTGCCGTCGTCCTTGAAGAAGATGGTGCGCTCCTGGACGTA
GCCTTCGGGCATGGCGGACTTGAAGAAGTCGTGCTGCTTCATGTGGTCGGGGTAGCGGCTGAAGCACTGC
ACGCCGTAGGTCAGGGTGGTCACGAGGGTGGGCCAGGGCACGGGCAGCTTGCCGGTGGTGCAGATGAACT
TCAGGGTCAGCTTGCCGTAGGTGGCATCGCCCTCGCCCTCGCCAGACACGCTGAACTTGTGGCCGTTTAC
GTCGCCGTCCAGCTCGACCAGGATGGGCACCACCCCGGTGAACAGCTCCTCGCCCTTGCTCACCATGGTT
GTGGCCATATTATCATCGTGTTTTTCAAAGGAAAACCACGTCCCCGTGGTTCGGGGGGCCTAGACGTTTT
TTTAACCTCGACTAAACACATGTAAAGCATGTGCACCGAGGCCCCAGATCAGATCCCATACAATGGGGTA
CCTTCTGGGCATCCTTCAGCCCCTTGTTGAATACGCTTGAGGAGAGCCATTTGACTCTTTCCACAACTAT
CCAACTCACAACGTGGCACTGGGGTTGTGCCGCCTTTGCAGGTGTATCTTATACACGTGGCTTTTGGCCG
CAGAGGCACCTGTCGCCAGGTGGGGGGTTCCGCTGCCTGCAAAGGGTCGCTACAGACGTTGTTTGTCTTC
AAGAAGCTTCCAGAGGAACTGCTTCCTTCACGACATTCAACAGACCTTGCATTCCTTTGGCGAGAGGGGA
AAGACCCCTAGGAATGCTCGTCAAGAAGACAGGGCCAGGTTTCCGGGCCCTCACATTGCCAAAAGACGGC
AATATGGTGGAAAATAACATATAGACAAACGCACACCGGCCTTATTCCAAGCGGCTTCGGCCAGTAACGT
TAGGGGG
