[The description below was written by a language model from this plasmid's Addgene catalogue record.]
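Description:
pcDNA3.1 SCN2A T1420M IRES GFP is a mammalian expression plasmid built on a pcDNA3.1 IRES GFP backbone (about 6.8 kb without the insert). It is propagated in E. coli as a high-copy plasmid under ampicillin selection, and it carries a neomycin resistance marker so that transfected mammalian cells can be selected with G418 when stable expression is wanted.

The payload is a codon-optimized coding sequence for human SCN2A, which encodes the voltage-gated sodium channel alpha subunit Nav1.2, carrying the missense substitution T1420M. Expression is driven by the CMV promoter, a strong constitutive promoter in most mammalian cell lines. Downstream of the channel sequence, the backbone supplies an internal ribosome entry site followed by EGFP. Although the record lists this under tags, an IRES arrangement produces a single bicistronic transcript from which the channel and EGFP are translated as separate proteins. The channel is therefore not fused to the fluorophore, and green fluorescence simply marks the cells that took up and express the construct.

The stated purpose is mammalian co-expression of the mutant channel and GFP. This design is well suited to identifying transfected cells for functional comparison of a variant with the wild-type channel, although the record does not specify the assays used. The depositor describes T1420M as a "conducting mutation", which suggests that the variant channel still passes current, but no further functional detail is given. The cloning method is recorded as unknown, and no feature table was supplied, so details such as the polyadenylation signal and origins of replication cannot be confirmed from the record.
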