Addgene plasmid #84764: pcDNA3.1 SCN2A T1420M IRES GFP
Purpose: mammalian expression of codon optimized mutant SCN2A channel and GFP
Depositing lab: Kevin Bender. Depositing organization: University of California, San Francisco (UCSF).
Backbone
  Vector backbone: pcDNA3.1 IRES GFP
  Backbone manufacturer: Kathleen Collins (Addgene plasmid # 51406)
  Backbone size w/o insert (bp): 6772
  Vector type: Mammalian Expression
  Selectable markers: Neomycin (select with G418)
Growth in bacteria
  Bacterial resistance: Ampicillin, 100 μg/mL
  Growth temperature: 37°C
  Growth strain: DH5alpha
  Copy number: High Copy
Gene/Insert
  Gene/Insert name: SCN2A
  Species: H. sapiens (human)
  Mutation: T1420M
  Entrez Gene: SCN2A (a.k.a. BFIC3, BFIS3, BFNIS, DEE11, EA9, EIEE11, HBA, HBSCI, HBSCII, NAC2, Na(v)1.2, Nav1.2, SCN2A1, SCN2A2)
  Promoter: CMV
  Tag / fusion protein: IRES-EGFP (C terminal on backbone)
  Cloning method: Unknown
  Sequencing primers: 5′ CMV-F; 3′ pCDH-rev
Terms and licenses: Academic/Nonprofit Terms; Industry Terms: Not Available to Industry
Depositor comments: conducting mutation
How to cite: pcDNA3.1 SCN2A T1420M IRES GFP was a gift from Kevin Bender (Addgene plasmid # 84764)
